>Addgene plasmid #78243 | pDHJS4 AS- | depositor partial sequence | sequence record 146126 | attB insert
GATCGCGCGGTGCGGGTGCCAGGGCGTGCCCTTGGGCTCCCCGGGCGCGTACTG
