>Addgene plasmid #78243 | pDHJS4 AS- | depositor partial sequence | sequence record 146127 | attP insert
CGCACACAATTGATGACTTGATCTAGAGTAGTGCCCCAACTGGGGTAACCTTTGAGTTCTCTCAGTTGGG
GGCGTAGG
