>Addgene plasmid #78243 | pDHJS4 AS- | addgene partial sequence | sequence record 148872 | F1ori-F 5'-GTGGACTCTTGTTCCAAACTGG-3'
TTCTTTTGATTTATAAGGGATTTTGCCGATTTCGGCCTATTGGTTAAAAAATGAGCTGATTTAACAAAAA
TTTAACGCGAATTTTAACAAAATATTAACGCTTACAATTTCCATTCGCCATTCAGGCTGCGCAACTGTTG
GGAAGGGCGATCGGTGCGGGCCTCTTCGCTATTACGCCAGCTGGCGAAAGGGGGATGTGCTGCAAGGCGA
TTAAGTTGGGTAACGCCAGGGTTTTCCCAGTCACGACGTTGTAAAACGACGGCCAGTGAATTGTAATACG
ACTCACTATAGGGCGAATTGGGTACCGGGCCCCCCCTCGAGGTCGACGGTATCGATAAGCTAGATCGCGC
GGTGCGGGTGCCAGGGCGTGCCCTTGGGCTCCCCGGGCGCGTACTGAATTCAGGACCTTGAACGCGAGGT
GCGCGGCTGTCAGGATTACGCGTGATTATCTGGCCCGGGCTACTCGGTGTACAACAAGGTCTTCGATTTC
GAGGCCCCTGTGCGCGGTCAGAATGCCAAAATGGTTATGACCTCCGTATCCGGCCACATGATGCAGCTGG
CATTCCAGGTGTCTTACAAAAATTGGAGAACGGTGGATCCGCGCTCTTTATTCGACGCGCCGGTGGAAAA
GGGCGTGGGCTCGGATTATGAGCCTATCAAAAGGACCTTGGAACGCGAGGTGCGCGGCTGTCAGGGATTG
ATTATCTGGACGGATTGCGATCGCGAGGGCGAGAACATTGGCTACGAGATTATTGATGTGCGGCCGCATC
CGAGCCATTGGAAGATTAGGTTCTGCATGCGCACACAATTGATGACTTGATCTAGAGTAGTGCCCCAACT
GGGGTAACCTTTGAGTTCTCTCAGTTGGGGGCGTAGGATATGAGCTCCAGCTTTTGTTCCCTTTAGTGAG
GGTTAATTTCGAGCTTGGCGTAATCATGGTCATAGCTGTTTCCTGTGTGAAATTGTTATCCGCTCACAAT
TCCACACAACATACGA
