>Addgene plasmid #78243 | pDHJS4 AS- | addgene partial sequence | sequence record 148874 | L4440 5'-AGCGAGTCAGTGAGCGAG-3'
AACCGCCTCTCCCCGCGCGTTGGCCGATTCATTAATGCAGCTGGCACGACAGGTTTCCCGACTGGAAAGC
GGGCAGTGAGCGCAACGCAATTAATGTGAGTTAGCTCACTCATTAGGCACCCCAGGCTTTACACTTTATG
CTTCCGGCTCGTATGTTGTGTGGAATTGTGAGCGGATAACAATTTCACACAGGAAACAGCTATGACCATG
ATTACGCCAAGCTCGAAATTAACCCTCACTAAAGGGAACAAAAGCTGGAGCTCATATCCTACGCCCCCAA
CTGAGAGAACTCAAAGGTTACCCCAGTTGGGGCACTACTCTAGATCAAGTCATCAATTGTGTGCGCATGC
AGAACCTAATCTTCCAATGGCTCGGATGCGGCCGCACATCAATAATCTCGTAGCCAATGTTCTCGCCCTC
GCGATCGCAATCCGTCCAGATAATCAATCCCTGACAGCCGCGCACCTCGCGTTCCAAGGTCCTTTTGATA
GGCTCATAATCCGAGCCCACGCCCTTTTCCACCGGCGCGTCGAATAAAGAGCGCGGATCCACCGTTCTCC
AATTTTTGTAAGACACCTGGAATGCCAGCTGCATCATGTGGCCGGATACGGAGGTCATAACCATTTTGGC
ATTCTGACCGCGCACAGGGGCCTCGAAATCGAAGACCTTGTTGTACACCGAGTAGCCCGGGCCAGATAAT
CACGCGTAATCCTGACAGCCGCGCACCTCGCGTTCAAGGTCCTGAATTCAGTACGCGCCCGGGGAGCCCA
AGGGCACGCCCTGGCACCCGCACCGCGCGATCTAGCTTATCGATACCGTCGACCTCGAGGGGGGGCCCGG
TACCCAATTCGCCCTATAGTGAGTCGTATTACAATTCACTGGCCGTCGTTTTACAACGTCGTGACTGGGA
AAACCCTGGCGTTACCCAACTTAATCGCCTTGCAGCACATCCCCCTTTCGCCAGCTGGCGTAATAGCGAA
GAGGCCCGCACCGATCGCCCTTCCCAACAGTTGCGCAGCCTGAATGGCGAATGGAAATTGTAAGCGTTAA
TATTTTGTTAAAATTC
