[The description below was written by a language model from this plasmid's Addgene catalogue record.]
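Description:
pDHJS4 AS- is a small, high-copy bacterial phagemid used as a source of DNA for building a defined recombination intermediate in vitro rather than for expressing any gene. It derives from pDHJS3 AS-, a backbone of about 3.4 kb, and is maintained in E. coli under ampicillin selection. The record notes that single-stranded DNA is produced from it with the aid of a helper phage or helper phagemid. This implies a filamentous-phage origin for strand packaging, although no feature table is provided and neither the origins nor their orientation are listed explicitly.

The modification that distinguishes it from its parent is the replacement of the two loxP sites with a pair of attachment sites. A 48 bp attB element was inserted between BglII and EcoRI sites, both destroyed in cloning. A 75 bp attP element was inserted between SphI, which is retained, and NdeI, which is destroyed. attB and attP are the bacterial and phage partner sites recognised by a site-specific integrase, and here they take over the role previously served by Cre/loxP. The record does not say which integrase system they belong to. No promoter, reporter or coding insert is described.

The plasmid is one of four needed to assemble the quadruple Holliday junction substrate (QHJS), part of a set of improved methods for making migratable Holliday junction substrates. Such substrates are typically used to study enzymes that branch-migrate, resolve or dissolve Holliday junctions. How the four plasmids are combined, and what the "AS-" designation specifies, is not spelled out in the record.
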