Addgene plasmid #78243: pDHJS4 AS-
Purpose: One of four plasmids needed to create the quadruple Holliday junction substrate (QHJS).
Depositing lab: Tao-shih Hsieh. Depositing organization: Duke University. Publication: Improved methods for creating migratable Holliday junction substrates. Chen SH, Plank JL, Willcox S, Griffith JD, Hsieh TS. Nucleic Acids Res. 2013 Mar 1;41(5):e60. doi: 10.1093/nar/gks1343. Epub 2012 Dec 28. PubMed 23275569.
Backbone
  Vector backbone: pDHJS3 AS-
  Backbone manufacturer: Addgene #78237
  Backbone size w/o insert (bp): 3413
  Modifications to backbone: inserted attB and attP in place of two loxP sites
Growth in bacteria
  Bacterial resistance: Ampicillin, 100 μg/mL
  Growth temperature: 37°C
  Growth strain: DH5alpha
  Growth instructions: This plasmid requires a helper phagemid to make single stranded DNA. Suggested helper phaemids: M13K07 (available from NEB) or pM13g (available from Andrew Bradbury at Los Alamos National Laboratory- PMID: 17088290). If using M13K07 helper phagemid, transform plasmid DNA in XL2 MRF'. If using pM13g helper phagemid, transform plasmid DNA in DH5alpha.
  Copy number: High Copy
Gene/Insert 1
  Gene/Insert name: attB
  Insert size (bp): 48
  Cloning method: Restriction Enzyme; 5′ cloning site BglII (destroyed during cloning); 3′ cloning site EcoRI (destroyed during cloning)
  Sequencing primers: 5′ none
Gene/Insert 2
  Gene/Insert name: attP
  Insert size (bp): 75
  Cloning method: Restriction Enzyme; 5′ cloning site SphI (not destroyed); 3′ cloning site NdeI (destroyed during cloning)
  Sequencing primers: 5′ none
Terms and licenses: Academic/Nonprofit Terms; Industry Terms: Not Available to Industry
How to cite: pDHJS4 AS- was a gift from Tao-shih Hsieh (Addgene plasmid # 78243 ; http://n2t.net/addgene:78243 ; RRID:Addgene_78243)
